Addgene plasmid #191146: EK0304 CMV-TO-BFPmut-stop-Bdnf.t1 (FLP-IN)
Purpose: Expression of only the trigger sequence for Bdnf.s1 (EK0301) in mammalian cells
Depositing lab: Xiaojing Gao. Depositing organization: Stanford University. Publication: Modular, programmable RNA sensing using ADAR editing in living cells. Kaseniit KE, Katz N, Kolber NS, Call CC, Wengier DL, Cody WB, Sattely ES, Gao XJ. Nat Biotechnol. 2022 Oct 5. pii: 10.1038/s41587-022-01493-x. doi: 10.1038/s41587-022-01493-x. PubMed 36198772.
Backbone
  Vector backbone: FLP-IN
  Vector type: Mammalian Expression
Growth in bacteria
  Bacterial resistance: Ampicillin, 100 μg/mL
  Growth temperature: 37°C
  Growth strain: DH5alpha
  Copy number: High Copy
Gene/Insert
  Gene/Insert name: Bdnf.t1
  Species: Synthetic
  Mutation: WT
  Promoter: CMV-TO
  Cloning method: Unknown
Terms and licenses: Academic/Nonprofit Terms; Industry Terms: Not Available to Industry
Depositor comments: Please see https://rnasensing.bio/ for more details. Please visit https://www.biorxiv.org/content/10.1101/2022.01.28.478207v1 for bioRxiv preprint.
How to cite: EK0304 CMV-TO-BFPmut-stop-Bdnf.t1 (FLP-IN) was a gift from Xiaojing Gao (Addgene plasmid # 191146 ; http://n2t.net/addgene:191146 ; RRID:Addgene_191146)
