[The description below was written by a language model from this plasmid's Addgene catalogue record and pLannotate feature annotations shown in this document.]
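Description:
EK0304 CMV-TO-BFPmut-stop-Bdnf.t1 (FLP-IN) is a 6,028 nt mammalian expression plasmid built on a Flp-In type backbone. It is maintained in E. coli through a high-copy ColE1/pUC origin and an ampicillin resistance gene. For mammalian use, the backbone carries an FRT site placed directly upstream of a hygromycin resistance coding sequence with an SV40 polyadenylation signal. No promoter is annotated immediately ahead of HygR. This is the usual Flp-In arrangement, in which FLP-mediated recombination into a genomic FRT landing pad places the marker behind a resident promoter, so that hygromycin resistance reports correct single-copy integration. The plasmid could presumably also be used for transient transfection.

The expression cassette is driven by CMV-TO, seen in the feature table as the CMV enhancer and promoter followed by short tet operator matches. This arrangement allows repression by Tet repressor and induction by tetracycline or doxycycline in cells that express TetR; otherwise expression is constitutive. Downstream lies an mTagBFP2-derived coding sequence, which the name calls "BFPmut", although the record does not describe the mutation. A fragment matching an HA epitope tag follows it, and then a bGH polyadenylation signal. According to the name, a stop codon separates the BFP reading frame from the synthetic Bdnf.t1 sequence. Bdnf.t1 is not annotated but probably occupies the unannotated stretch before the poly(A) signal, so it would be transcribed without being translated.

The stated purpose is to express only the trigger RNA recognised by the companion sensor Bdnf.s1 (EK0301). This makes the construct a defined target transcript for testing ADAR-editing-based programmable RNA sensors in living mammalian cells.
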