Features (pLannotate 1.2.2; 23 found; start..end, strand, type, name):
     91..470     +  enhancer       CMV enhancer: human cytomegalovirus immediate early enhancer
    471..674     +  promoter       CMV promoter: human cytomegalovirus (CMV) immediate early promoter
    676..695     +  promoter       PLtetO-1 promoter (fragment): modified phage lambda PL promoter with tet operator sites (Lutz and Bujard, 1997)
    697..716     +  promoter       PLtetO-1 promoter (fragment): modified phage lambda PL promoter with tet operator sites (Lutz and Bujard, 1997)
    724..757     +  promoter       TRE3GV promoter (fragment): 3rd-generation Tet-responsive promoter that can be activated by binding of Tet-On® 3G, optimized for retroviral and lentiviral vectors
    847..1557    +  CDS            mTagBFP2: mTagBFP2 is a basic (constitutively fluorescent) blue fluorescent protein published in 2011, derived from Entacmaea quadricolor. It is reported to be a very rapidly-maturing monomer with very low acid sensitivity.
   1576..1602    +  CDS            3xHA (fragment): three tandem HA epitope tags
   1808..2032    +  polyA_signal   bGH poly(A) signal: bovine growth hormone polyadenylation signal
   2048..2071    +  polyA_signal   bGH poly(A) signal (fragment): bovine growth hormone polyadenylation signal
   2075..2096    +  promoter       SV40 promoter (fragment): SV40 enhancer and early promoter
   2117..2350    +  rep_origin     f1 ori (fragment) (sequence partly withheld): f1 bacteriophage origin of replication; arrow indicates direction of (+) strand synthesis
   2355..2402    +  protein_bind   FRT: FLP-mediated recombination occurs in the 8-bp core sequence TCTAGAAA (Turan and Bode, 2011). FLP recombinase from the Saccharomyces cerevisiae 2μ plasmid
   2410..3432    +  CDS            HygR: aminoglycoside phosphotransferase from E. coli; aph(4)-Ia; confers resistance to hygromycin
   3442..3567    +  CDS            ble (fragment): BLE_KLEPN - Experimental evidence at protein level: Swiss-Prot protein existence level 1. Binding protein with a strong affinity to the bleomycin family of antibiotics. Binds to CL990; an antimitotic-antibiotic compound. From Klebsiella pneumoniae.
   3562..3683    +  polyA_signal   SV40 poly(A) signal: SV40 polyadenylation signal
   3756..3772    -  protein_bind   lac operator: The lac repressor binds to the lac operator to inhibit transcription in E. coli. This inhibition can be relieved by adding lactose or isopropyl-β-D-thiogalactopyranoside (IPTG). lac repressor encoded by lacI
   3780..3810    -  promoter       lac promoter: promoter for the E. coli lac operon
   3825..3846    -  protein_bind   CAP binding site: CAP binding activates transcription in the presence of cAMP. E. coli catabolite activator protein
   3859..3951    -  CDS            lacI (fragment): lac repressor; lacI; The lac repressor binds to the lac operator to inhibit transcription in E. coli. This inhibition can be relieved by adding lactose or isopropyl-β-D-thiogalactopyranoside (IPTG).
   4134..4722    -  rep_origin     ori: high-copy-number ColE1/pMB1/pBR322/pUC origin of replication
   4893..5753    -  CDS            AmpR: β-lactamase; bla; confers resistance to ampicillin, carbenicillin, and related antibiotics
   5754..5858    -  promoter       AmpR promoter: bla
   5917..5969    -  misc_feature   bom (fragment): basis of mobility region from pBR322
>Addgene plasmid #191146 | EK0304 CMV-TO-BFPmut-stop-Bdnf.t1 (FLP-IN) | addgene full sequence | sequence record 375610 | Addgene NGS Result
AACAAGGCAAGGCTTGACCGACAATTGCATGAAGAATCTGCTTAGGGTTAGGCGTTTTGCGCTGCTTCGT
ACGGGCCAGATATACGCGTTGACATTGATTATTGACTAGTTATTAATAGTAATCAATTACGGGGTCATTA
GTTCATAGCCCATATATGGAGTTCCGCGTTACATAACTTACGGTAAATGGCCCGCCTGGCTGACCGCCCA
ACGACCCCCGCCCATTGACGTCAATAATGACGTATGTTCCCATAGTAACGCCAATAGGGACTTTCCATTG
ACGTCAATGGGTGGAGTATTTACGGTAAACTGCCCACTTGGCAGTACATCAAGTGTATCATATGCCAAGT
ACGCCCCCTATTGACGTCAATGACGGTAAATGGCCCGCCTGGCATTATGCCCAGTACATGACCTTATGGG
ACTTTCCTACTTGGCAGTACATCTACGTATTAGTCATCGCTATTACCATGGTGATGCGGTTTTGGCAGTA
CATCAATGGGCGTGGATAGCGGTTTGACTCACGGGGATTTCCAAGTCTCCACCCCATTGACGTCAATGGG
AGTTTGTTTTGGCACCAAAATCAACGGGACTTTCCAAAATGTCGTAACAACTCCGCCCCATTGACGCAAA
TGGGCGGTAGGCGTGTACGGTGGGAGGTCTATATAAGCAGAGCTCTCCCTATCAGTGATAGAGATCTCCC
TATCAGTGATAGAGATCGTCGACGAGCTCGTTTAGTGAACCGTCAGATCGCCTGGAGACGCCATCCACGC
TGTTTTGACCTCCATAGAAGACACCGGGACCGATCCAGCCTCCGGACTCTAGCGTTTAAACTTAAGCTTC
GCCACCATGGTGTCTAAGGGCGAAGAGCTGATTAAGGAGAACATGCACATGAAGCTGTACATGGAGGGCA
CCGTGGACAACCATCACTTCAAGTGCACATCCGAGGGCGAAGGCAAGCCCTACGAGGGCACCCAGACCAT
GAGAATCAAGGTGGTCGAGGGCGGCCCTCTCCCCTTCGCCTTCGACATCCTGGCTACTAGCTTCCTCTAC
GGCAGCAAGACCTTCATCAACCACACCCAGGGCATCCCCGACTTCTTCAAGCAGTCCTTCCCTGAGGGCT
TCACATGGGAGAGAGTCACCACATACGAGGACGGGGGCGTGCTGACCGCTACCCAGGACACCAGCCTCCA
GGACGGCTGCCTCATCTACAACGTCAAGATCAGAGGGGTGAACTTCACATCCAACGGCCCTGTGATGCAG
AAGAAAACACTCGGCTGGGAGGCCTTCACCGAAACGCTGTACCCCGCTGACGGCGGCCTGGAAGGCAGAA
ACGACATGGCCCTGAAGCTCGTGGGCGGGAGCCATCTGATCGCAAACGCCAAGACCACATATAGATCCAA
GAAACCCGCTAAGAACCTCAAGATGCCTGGCGTCTACTATGTGGACTACAGACTGGAAAGAATCAAGGAG
GCCAACAACGAAACCTACGTCGAGCAGCACGCGGTGGCAGTGGCCAGATACTGCGACCTCCCTAGCAAAC
TGGGGCACAAACTTAATTGAAGCTAGCTGGCTGGATACCCATACGATGTTCCAGATTACGCTCTCGAGAC
CGGTTAGTTCCACCCGGAGTAGGGATGGAGAAAATTTCTTCACTATCCATTCTGGTTGATAAAGCGTTAC
ATTTGTATGTTGTAAAGATGTTTGGGATCCGGGCCCGAACAAAAACTCATCTCAGAAGAGGATCTGAATA
GCGCCGTCGACCATCATCATAATCATCATTGAGTTTAAACCCGCTGATCAGCCTCGACTGTGCCTTCTAG
TTGCCAGCCATCTGTTGTTTGCCCCTCCCCCGTGCCTTCCTTGACCCTGGAAGGTGCCACTCCCACTGTC
CTTTCCTAATAAAATGAGGAAATTGCATCGCATTGTCTGAGTAGGTGTCATTCTATTCTGGGGGGTGGGG
TGGGGCAGGACAGCAAGGGGGAGGATTGGGAAGACAATAGCAGGCATGCTGGGGATGCGGTGGGCTCTAT
GGAGATCTATCGATGTTCTGGGGATGCGGTGGGCTCTATGGCTTCTGAGGCGGAAAGAACCAGCTGGGGC
TCTAGGGGGTATCCCC
[124 nt withheld, positions 2117-2240]
C
[91 nt withheld, positions 2242-2332]
AGGGTGATGGTTCACGTACCTAGAAGTTCCTATTCCGAAGTTCCTATTCTCTAGAAAGTATAGGAACTTC
CTTGGCCAAAAAGCCTGAACTCACCGCGACGTCTGTCGAGAAGTTTCTGATCGAAAAGTTCGACAGCGTC
TCCGACCTGATGCAGCTCTCGGAGGGCGAAGAATCTCGTGCTTTCAGCTTCGATGTAGGAGGGCGTGGAT
ATGTCCTGCGGGTAAATAGCTGCGCCGATGGTTTCTACAAAGATCGTTATGTTTATCGGCACTTTGCATC
GGCCGCGCTCCCGATTCCGGAAGTGCTTGACATTGGGGAATTCAGCGAGAGCCTGACCTATTGCATCTCC
CGCCGTGCACAGGGTGTCACGTTGCAAGACCTGCCTGAAACCGAACTGCCCGCTGTTCTGCAGCCGGTCG
CGGAGGCCATGGATGCGATCGCTGCGGCCGATCTTAGCCAGACGAGCGGGTTCGGCCCATTCGGACCGCA
AGGAATCGGTCAATACACTACATGGCGTGATTTCATATGCGCGATTGCTGATCCCCATGTGTATCACTGG
CAAACTGTGATGGACGACACCGTCAGTGCGTCCGTCGCGCAGGCTCTCGATGAGCTGATGCTTTGGGCCG
AGGACTGCCCCGAAGTCCGGCACCTCGTGCACGCGGATTTCGGCTCCAACAATGTCCTGACGGACAATGG
CCGCATAACAGCGGTCATTGACTGGAGCGAGGCGATGTTCGGGGATTCCCAATACGAGGTCGCCAACATC
TTCTTCTGGAGGCCGTGGTTGGCTTGTATGGAGCAGCAGACGCGCTACTTCGAGCGGAGGCATCCGGAGC
TTGCAGGATCGCCGCGGCTCCGGGCGTATATGCTCCGCATTGGTCTTGACCAACTCTATCAGAGCTTGGT
TGACGGCAATTTCGATGATGCAGCTTGGGCGCAGGGTCGATGCGACGCAATCGTCCGATCCGGAGCCGGG
ACTGTCGGGCGTACACAAATCGCCCGCAGAAGCGCGGCCGTCTGGACCGATGGCTGTGTAGAAGTACTCG
CCGATAGTGGAAACCGACGCCCCAGCACTCGTCCGAGGGCAAAGGAATAGCACGTACTACGAGATTTCGA
TTCCACCGCCGCCTTCTATGAAAGGTTGGGCTTCGGAATCGTTTTCCGGGACGCCGGCTGGATGATCCTC
CAGCGCGGGGATCTCATGCTGGAGTTCTTCGCCCACCCCAACTTGTTTATTGCAGCTTATAATGGTTACA
AATAAAGCAATAGCATCACAAATTTCACAAATAAAGCATTTTTTTCACTGCATTCTAGTTGTGGTTTGTC
CAAACTCATCAATGTATCTTATCATGTCTGTATACCGTCGACCTCTAGCTAGAGCTTGGCGTAATCATGG
TCATAGCTGTTTCCTGTGTGAAATTGTTATCCGCTCACAATTCCACACAACATACGAGCCGGAAGCATAA
AGTGTAAAGCCTGGGGTGCCTAATGAGTGAGCTAACTCACATTAATTGCGTTGCGCTCACTGCCCGCTTT
CCAGTCGGGAAACCTGTCGTGCCAGCTGCATTAATGAATCGGCCAACGCGCGGGGAGAGGCGGTTTGCGT
ATTGGGCGCTCTTCCGCTTCCTCGCTCACTGACTCGCTGCGCTCGGTCGTTCGGCTGCGGCGAGCGGTAT
CAGCTCACTCAAAGGCGGTAATACGGTTATCCACAGAATCAGGGGATAACGCAGGAAAGAACATGTGAGC
AAAAGGCCAGCAAAAGGCCAGGAACCGTAAAAAGGCCGCGTTGCTGGCGTTTTTCCATAGGCTCCGCCCC
CCTGACGAGCATCACAAAAATCGACGCTCAAGTCAGAGGTGGCGAAACCCGACAGGACTATAAAGATACC
AGGCGTTTCCCCCTGGAAGCTCCCTCGTGCGCTCTCCTGTTCCGACCCTGCCGCTTACCGGATACCTGTC
CGCCTTTCTCCCTTCGGGAAGCGTGGCGCTTTCTCATAGCTCACGCTGTAGGTATCTCAGTTCGGTGTAG
GTCGTTCGCTCCAAGCTGGGCTGTGTGCACGAACCCCCCGTTCAGCCCGACCGCTGCGCCTTATCCGGTA
ACTATCGTCTTGAGTCCAACCCGGTAAGACACGACTTATCGCCACTGGCAGCAGCCACTGGTAACAGGAT
TAGCAGAGCGAGGTATGTAGGCGGTGCTACAGAGTTCTTGAAGTGGTGGCCTAACTACGGCTACACTAGA
AGAACAGTATTTGGTATCTGCGCTCTGCTGAAGCCAGTTACCTTCGGAAAAAGAGTTGGTAGCTCTTGAT
CCGGCAAACAAACCACCGCTGGTAGCGGTGGTTTTTTTGTTTGCAAGCAGCAGATTACGCGCAGAAAAAA
AGGATCTCAAGAAGATCCTTTGATCTTTTCTACGGGGTCTGACGCTCAGTGGAACGAAAACTCACGTTAA
GGGATTTTGGTCATGAGATTATCAAAAAGGATCTTCACCTAGATCCTTTTAAATTAAAAATGAAGTTTTA
AATCAATCTAAAGTATATATGAGTAAACTTGGTCTGACAGTTACCAATGCTTAATCAGTGAGGCACCTAT
CTCAGCGATCTGTCTATTTCGTTCATCCATAGTTGCCTGACTCCCCGTCGTGTAGATAACTACGATACGG
GAGGGCTTACCATCTGGCCCCAGTGCTGCAATGATACCGCGAGACCCACGCTCACCGGCTCCAGATTTAT
CAGCAATAAACCAGCCAGCCGGAAGGGCCGAGCGCAGAAGTGGTCCTGCAACTTTATCCGCCTCCATCCA
GTCTATTAATTGTTGCCGGGAAGCTAGAGTAAGTAGTTCGCCAGTTAATAGTTTGCGCAACGTTGTTGCC
ATTGCTACAGGCATCGTGGTGTCACGCTCGTCGTTTGGTATGGCTTCATTCAGCTCCGGTTCCCAACGAT
CAAGGCGAGTTACATGATCCCCCATGTTGTGCAAAAAAGCGGTTAGCTCCTTCGGTCCTCCGATCGTTGT
CAGAAGTAAGTTGGCCGCAGTGTTATCACTCATGGTTATGGCAGCACTGCATAATTCTCTTACTGTCATG
CCATCCGTAAGATGCTTTTCTGTGACTGGTGAGTACTCAACCAAGTCATTCTGAGAATAGTGTATGCGGC
GACCGAGTTGCTCTTGCCCGGCGTCAATACGGGATAATACCGCGCCACATAGCAGAACTTTAAAAGTGCT
CATCATTGGAAAACGTTCTTCGGGGCGAAAACTCTCAAGGATCTTACCGCTGTTGAGATCCAGTTCGATG
TAACCCACTCGTGCACCCAACTGATCTTCAGCATCTTTTACTTTCACCAGCGTTTCTGGGTGAGCAAAAA
CAGGAAGGCAAAATGCCGCAAAAAAGGGAATAAGGGCGACACGGAAATGTTGAATACTCATACTCTTCCT
TTTTCAATATTATTGAAGCATTTATCAGGGTTATTGTCTCATGAGCGGATACATATTTGAATGTATTTAG
AAAAATAAACAAATAGGGGTTCCGCGCACATTTCCCCGAAAAGTGCCACCTGACGTCGACGGATCGGGAG
ATCTCCCGATCCCCTATGGTGCACTCTCAGTACAATCTGCTCTGATGCCGCATAGTTAAGCCAGTATCTG
CTCCCTGCTTGTGTGTTGGAGGTCGCTGAGTAGTGCGCGAGCAAAATTTAAGCTAC
